>Addgene plasmid #18043 | pB1H2w5-12-C81S | depositor full sequence | sequence record 51228 | Author sequence
GAATTCCGGGCTTTACACTTTATGCTTCCGGCTCGTATAATGTGTCGACTTGTGAGCGGATAACAATTTC
ACACAGGAAACAGCTATGCCTCAACAGCAGCAAATGCAACCTCCCAATTCAAGTGCGGACAACAACCCTT
TGCAACAGCAATCATCACAAAATACCGTACCAAACGTCCTCAACCAAATTAACCAAATCTTTTCTCCAGA
GGAGCAACGCAGCTTATTACAAGAAGCCATCGAAACCTGCAAGAATTTTGAAAAAACACAATTGTAAGTC
TCGGCTCCAAGAAGGAGATATACCCATG
[240 nt withheld, positions 309-548]
GCCGTTACCGCTATTGCTGAAGGTCGTGCGGCCGCGGACTACAAGGATGACGACGACAAGTTCCGGACCG
GCTCCAAGACCCCGCCGCACGGCACGGCGCGCCCATATGCTTGCCCTGTCGAGTCCTGCGATCGCCGCTT
TTCTCGCTCGGATGAGCTTACCCGCCATATCCGCATCCACACAGGCCAGAAGCCCTTCCAGTGTCGAATC
TGCATGCGTAACTTCAGTCGTAGTGACCACCTTACCACCCACATCCGCACCCACACCGGTACCGCCATTG
AAATAAAAGATAAACAGCTCACAGGATTACGCTTTATTGACCTTTTTGCAGGATTAGGTGGCTTTAGACT
TGCTTTAGAATCTTGCGGTGCTGAGTGCGTTTATTCTAATGAATGGGATAAATATGCACAAGAAGTATAT
GAGATGAATTTTGGTGAAAAGCCTGAGGGCGACATTACCCAAGTAAATGAGAAAACCATTCCTGATCACG
ACATTTTATGTGCAGGGTTTCCGTCCCAAGCGTTTTCTATTAGTGGAAAACAAAAAGGATTCGAGGACAG
CAGAGGTACGCTCTTTTTTGATATTGCACGTATTGTCCGTGAAAAAAAACCTAAAGTGGTTTTTATGGAA
AATGTGAAAAATTTTGCATCGCATGATAATGGAAATACGTTAGAAGTTGTAAAAAATACAATGAATGAAT
TGGACTATTCTTTTCATGCTAAAGTATTAAATGCTTTAGATTATGGGATTCCACAGAAAAGGGAACGTAT
CTATATGATTTGTTTTCGCAATGATCTCAATATTCAAAATTTCCAATTTCCAAAACCTTTTGAGCTTAAT
ACTTTTGTGAAAGATTTGTTATTACCTGATAGCGAGGTGGAACACTTAGTTATTGATAGAAAAGATTTGG
TAATGACAAACCAAGAAATTGAGCAAACAACCCCCAAAACAGTTCGACTTGGTATTGTAGGAAAAGGTGG
GCAAGGAGAACGAATTTATAGCACAAGAGGCATTGCAATTACCTTATCTGCTTATGGTGGCGGCATTTTC
GCTAAGACAGGGGGATATTTAGTAAACGGGAAGACACGGAAATTACACCCTAGAGAGTGTGCTAGAGTAA
TGGGCTACCCAGATAGTTATAAAGTCCACCCGTCAACCAGCCAAGCATATAAACAATTTGGTAACTCAGT
TGTTATCAATGTACTTCAATATATTGCTTATAACATTGGTTCATCATTAAATTTCAAACCATATGGGCCC
GGGGACTACAAGGATGACGACGACAACTCGAGATAAGGATCCTCTAGAGACTAGAAAAAGGCCGACAAGT
CCCGCTCCGCTGAAGATCCTGGCGTAATAGCGAAGAGGCCCGCACCGATCGCCCTTCCCAACAGTTGCGC
AGCCTGAATGGCGAATGGG
[124 nt withheld, positions 1968-2091]
C
[91 nt withheld, positions 2093-2183]
A
[49 nt withheld, positions 2185-2233]
CCTTTGACGTTGGAGTCCACGTTCTTT
[37 nt withheld, positions 2261-2297]
ACCCTATCTCGGTCTATTCTTTTGATTTATAAGGGATTTTGCCGATTTCGGCCTATTGGTTAAAAAATGA
GCTGATTTAACAAAAATTTAACGCGAATTTTAACAAAATATTAACGCTTACAATTTAGGTGGCACTTTTC
GGGGAAATGTGCGCGGAACCCCTATTTGTTTATTTTTCTAAATACATTCAAATATGTATCCGCTCATGAG
ACAATAACCCTGATAAATGCTTCAATAATATTGAAAAAGGAAGAGTATGAGTATTCAACATTTCCGTGTC
GCCCTTATTCCCTTTTTTGCGGCATTTTGCCTTCCTGTTTTTGCTCACCCAGAAACGCTGGTGAAAGTAA
AAGATGCTGAAGATCAGTTGGGTGCACGAGTGGGTTACATCGAACTGGATCTCAACAGCGGTAAGATCCT
TGAGAGTTTTCGCCCCGAAGAACGTTTTCCAATGATGAGCACTTTTAAAGTTCTGCTATGTGGCGCGGTA
TTATCCCGTATTGACGCCGGGCAAGAGCAACTCGGTCGCCGCATACACTATTCTCAGAATGACTTGGTTG
AGTACTCACCAGTCACAGAAAAGCATCTTACGGATGGCATGACAGTAAGAGAATTATGCAGTGCTGCCAT
AACCATGAGTGATAACACTGCGGCCAACTTACTTCTGACAACGATCGGAGGACCGAAGGAGCTAACCGCT
TTTTTGCACAACATGGGGGATCATGTAACTCGCCTTGATCGTTGGGAACCGGAGCTGAATGAAGCCATAC
CAAACGACGAGCGTGACACCACGATGCCTGTAGCAATGGCAACAACGTTGCGCAAACTATTAACTGGCGA
ACTACTTACTCTAGCTTCCCGGCAACAATTAATAGACTGGATGGAGGCGGATAAAGTTGCAGGACCACTT
CTGCGCTCGGCCCTTCCGGCTGGCTGGTTTATTGCTGATAAATCTGGAGCCGGTGAGCGTGGGTCTCGCG
GTATCATTGCAGCACTGGGGCCAGATGGTAAGCCCTCCCGTATCGTAGTTATCTACACGACGGGGAGTCA
GGCAACTATGGATGAACGAAATAGACAGATCGCTGAGATAGGTGCCTCACTGATTAAGCATTGGTAACTG
TCAGACCAAGTTTACTCATATATACTTTAGATTGATTTAAAACTTCATTTTTAATTTAAAAGGATCTAGG
TGAAGATCCTTTTTGATAATCTCATGACCAAAATCCCTTAACGTGAGTTTTCGTTCCACTGAGCGTCAGA
CCCCGTAGAAAAGATCAAAGGATCTTCTTGAGATCCTTTTTTTCTGCGCGTAATCTGCTGCTTGCAAACA
AAAAAACCACCGCTACCAGCGGTGGTTTGTTTGCCGGATCAAGAGCTACCAACTCTTTTTCCGAAGGTAA
CTGGCTTCAGCAGAGCGCAGATACCAAATACTGTCCTTCTAGTGTAGCCGTAGTTAGGCCACCACTTCAA
GAACTCTGTAGCACCGCCTACATACCTCGCTCTGCTAATCCTGTTACCAGTGGCTGCTGCCAGTGGCGAT
AAGTCGTGTCTTACCGGGTTGGACTCAAGACGATAGTTACCGGATAAGGCGCAGCGGTCGGGCTGAACGG
GGGGTTCGTGCACACAGCCCAGCTTGGAGCGAACGACCTACACCGAACTGAGATACCTACAGCGTGAGCT
ATGAGAAAGCGCCACGCTTCCCGAAGGGAGAAAGGCGGACAGGTATCCGGTAAGCGGCAGGGTCGGAACA
GGAGAGCGCACGAGGGAGCTTCCAGGGGGAAACGCCTGGTATCTTTATAGTCCTGTCGGGTTTCGCCACC
TCTGACTTGAGCGTCGATTTTTGTGATGCTCGTCAGGGGGGCGGAGCCTATGGAAAAACGCCAGCAACGC
GGCCTTTTTACGGTTCCTGGCCTTTTGCTGGCCTTTTGCTCACATGTTCTTTCCTGCGTTATCCCCTGAT
TCTGTGGATAACCGTATTACCGCCTTTGAGTGAGCTGATACCGCTCGCCGCAGCCGAACGACCGAGCGCA
GCGAGTCAGTGAGCGAGGAAGCGGAAGAGCGCCTGATGCGGTATTTTCTCCTTACGCATCTGTGCGGTAT
TTCACACCGCATATGGTGCACTCTCAGTACAATCTGCTCTGATGCCGCATAGTTAAGCCAGTATACACTC
CGCTATCGCTACGTGACTGGGTCATGGCTGCGCCCCGACACCCGCCAACACCCGCTGACGCGCCCTGACG
GGCTTGTCTGCTCCCGGCATCCGCTTACAGACAAGCTGTGACCGTCTCCGGGAGCTGCATGTGTCAGAGG
TTTTCACCGTCATCACCGAAACGCGCGAGGCAGCTGCGGTAAAGCTCATCAGCGTGGTCGTGAAGCGATT
CACAGATGTCTGCCTGTTCATCCGCGTCCAGCTCGTTGAGTTTCTCCAGAAGCGTTAATGTCTGGCTTCT
GATAAAGCGGGCCATGTTAAGGGCGGTTTTTTCCTGTTTGGTCACTGATGCCTCCGTGTAAGGGGGATTT
CTGTTCATGGGGGTAATGATACCGATGAAACGAGAGAGGATGCTCACGATACGGGTTACTGATGATGAAC
ATGCCCGGTTACTGGAACGG
Features (pLannotate 1.2.2; 16 found; start..end, strand, type, name):
     12..42      +  promoter       lac UV5 promoter: E. coli lac promoter with an "up" mutation
     50..66      +  protein_bind   lac operator: The lac repressor binds to the lac operator to inhibit transcription in E. coli. This inhibition can be relieved by adding lactose or isopropyl-β-D-thiogalactopyranoside (IPTG). lac repressor encoded by lacI
    152..274     +  CDS            GAL11 (fragment): MED15_YEAST - Also known as ABE1 From Saccharomyces cerevisiae (strain ATCC 204508 / S288c) (Baker's yeast).
    306..575     +  CDS            RNAP ω (sequence partly withheld): DNA-directed RNA polymerase subunit omega; E. coli rpoZ; promotes RNA polymerase assembly
    585..608     +  CDS            3xFLAG (fragment): three tandem FLAG® epitope tags, followed by an enterokinase cleavage site
    648..814     +  CDS            ZFHD1 (DNA binding domain) (fragment): composite human DNA-binding domain composed of domains from the transcription factors Zif268 and Oct-1 (Pomerantz et al., 1995)
    825..1802    +  CDS            hhaIM: MTH1_HAEPH - Experimental evidence at protein level: Swiss-Prot protein existence level 1. This methylase recognizes the double-stranded sequence GCGC, causes specific methylation on C-2 on both strands, and protects the DNA from cleavage by the HhaI endonuclease. From Haemophilus parahaemolyticus.
   1812..1834    +  CDS            3xFLAG (fragment): three tandem FLAG® epitope tags, followed by an enterokinase cleavage site
   1897..1963    +  CDS            lacZα (fragment): LacZα fragment of β-galactosidase; lacZ fragment
   1968..2396    +  rep_origin     f1 ori (sequence partly withheld): f1 bacteriophage origin of replication; arrow indicates direction of (+) strand synthesis
   2449..2553    +  promoter       AmpR promoter: bla
   2554..3414    +  CDS            AmpR: β-lactamase; bla; confers resistance to ampicillin, carbenicillin, and related antibiotics
   3585..4173    +  rep_origin     ori: high-copy-number ColE1/pMB1/pBR322/pUC origin of replication
   4359..4499    -  misc_feature   bom: basis of mobility region from pBR322
   4601..4792    -  CDS            rop: Rop protein, which maintains plasmids at low copy number; rop
   4833..4907    +  CDS            mbeC (fragment): MBEC_ECOLX - Experimental evidence at protein level: Swiss-Prot protein existence level 1. Required for efficient mobilization of ColE1 plasmid and is thus essential to promote the specific transfer of the plasmid during conjugation. Probably functions by inducing DNA bending, helping the MbeA relaxase to melt the DNA around the nic site and cleave the phosphodiester bond. Binds specifically double-stranded DNA (dsDNA) containing the ColE1 oriT but does not recognize the inverted repeat (IR). From Escherichia coli.
