[The description below was written by a language model from this plasmid's Addgene catalogue record and pLannotate feature annotations shown in this document.]
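Description:
pB1H2w5-12-C81S is a 4.9 kb bacterial expression plasmid from the bacterial one-hybrid (B1H) system, in which a DNA-binding domain is fused to the omega subunit of E. coli RNA polymerase so that binding to a target site can recruit the polymerase and activate a reporter. It replicates from a ColE1-type origin and is catalogued as high copy, although the feature table also detects the pBR322 bom site, a rop gene and a fragment of the ColE1 mobilization gene mbeC. Selection is by ampicillin resistance (bla under its own promoter). An f1 origin is also present, which permits single-stranded DNA production.

Expression is driven by a lac UV5 promoter with a lac operator, so transcription should respond to lac repressor and IPTG. The depositor notes that the promoter region differs by two base pairs from that of a sibling plasmid in the series, but the record does not explain what this difference does. Downstream, the annotations show a short GAL11-like fragment, the omega subunit (rpoZ) coding sequence, a FLAG epitope fragment and a zinc-finger segment matching the Zif268-derived part of ZFHD1. Next comes the roughly 1 kb insert between retained KpnI and XbaI sites, then a second FLAG fragment and a remnant of lacZα.

The insert is the C81S mutant of the HhaI DNA methyltransferase, which in its native form methylates GCGC sites. According to the record, it is simply used as an insert between the two cloning sites. This suggests a placeholder to be swapped for a DNA-binding domain of interest, giving an omega fusion for one-hybrid specificity selections such as those used for Drosophila segmentation factors in the associated publication.
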