Addgene plasmid #18043: pB1H2w5-12-C81S
Depositing lab: Scot Wolfe. Depositing organization: University of Massachusetts, Worcester. Publication: A systematic characterization of factors that regulate Drosophila segmentation via a bacterial one-hybrid system. Noyes MB, Meng X, Wakabayashi A, Sinha S, Brodsky MH, Wolfe SA. Nucleic Acids Res. 2008 May;36(8):2547-60. doi: 10.1093/nar/gkn048. Epub 2008 Mar 10. PubMed 18332042.
Backbone
  Vector backbone: ColE1
  Backbone size w/o insert (bp): 3878
  Vector type: Bacterial Expression
Growth in bacteria
  Bacterial resistance: Ampicillin, 100 μg/mL
  Growth temperature: 37°C
  Growth strain: DH5alpha
  Copy number: High Copy
Gene/Insert
  Gene/Insert name: HhaI C81S mutant
  Species: mutant
  Insert size (bp): 1031
  Mutation: Simply used as an insert between Kpn1 and Xba1
  Cloning method: Restriction Enzyme; 5′ cloning site Kpn1 (not destroyed); 3′ cloning site Xba1 (not destroyed)
  Sequencing primers: 5′ OMG5
Terms and licenses: Academic/Nonprofit Terms; Industry Terms: Not Available to Industry
Depositor comments: There is a 2bp difference in the promoter region between this construct and Addgene plasmid 18042.
How to cite: pB1H2w5-12-C81S was a gift from Scot Wolfe (Addgene plasmid # 18043 ; http://n2t.net/addgene:18043 ; RRID:Addgene_18043)
