>Addgene plasmid #18043 | pB1H2w5-12-C81S | addgene partial sequence | sequence record 23879 | M13_pUC_rev
CNANNCNTACGCAGCAATGCAACCTCCCAATTCAAGTGCGGACAACAACCCTTTGCAACAGCAATCATCA
CAAAATACCGTACCAAACGTCCTCAACCAAATTAACCAAATCTTTTCTCCAGAGGAGCAACGCAGCTTAT
TACAAGAAGCCATCGAAACCTGCAAGAATTTTGAAAAAACACAATTGTAAGTCTCGGCTCCAAGAAGGAG
ATATACCCATG
[240 nt withheld, positions 222-461]
GCCGTTACCGCTATTGCTGAAGGTCGTGCGGCCGCGGACTACAAGGATGACGACGACAAGTTCCGGACCG
GCTCCAAGACCCCGCCGCACGGCACGGCGCGCCCATATGCTTGCCCTGTCGAGTCCTGCGATCGCCGCTT
TTCTCGCTCGGATATNCCTGNNNNNNTNCCCGCATCCACACAGGCCAGAAGCCCTTCCAGTGTCGAATCT
GCATGCGTAACTTCAGTCGTAGTGACCACCTTACCACCCACATCCGCACCCACACCGGTACCGCCATTGA
AATAAAAGATAAACAGCTCACAGGATTACGCTTTTTGACTTTTTGCAGGATNAGGTGNTTTNNACNTNTN
TTTAAANTNNTGNGGTGCTGNGGCGTTTTTCTATGATGGGATAATNTGCCCAN
