>Addgene plasmid #18043 | pB1H2w5-12-C81S | addgene partial sequence | sequence record 38845 | F1ori-R 5'-AGGGAAGAAAGCGAAAGGAG-3'
[62 nt withheld, positions 1-62]
CCCATTCGCCATTCAGGCTGCGCAACTGTTGGGAAGGGCGATCGGTGCGGGCCTCTTCGCTATTACGCCA
GGATCTTCAGCGGAGCGGGACTTGTCGGCCTTTTTCTAGTCTCTAGAGGATCCTTATCTCGAGTTGTCGT
CGTCATCCTTGTAGTCCCCGGGCCCATATGGTTTGAAATTTAATGATGAACCAATGTTATAAGCAATATA
TTGAAGTACATTGATAACAACTGAGTTACCAAATTGTTTATATGCTTGGCTGGTTGACGGGTGGACTTTA
TAACTATCTGGGTAGCCCATTACTCTAGCACACTCTCTAGGGTGTAATTTCCGTGTCTTCCCGTTTACTA
AATATCCCCCTGTCTTAGCGAAAATGCCGCCACCATAAGCAGATAAGGTAATTGCAATGCCTCTTGTGCT
ATAAATTCGTTCTCCTTGCCCACCTTTTCCTACAATACCAAGTCGAACTGTTTTGGGGGTTGTTTGCTCA
ATTTCTTGGTTTGTCATTACCAAATCTTTTCTATCAATAACTAAGTGTTCCACCTCGCTATCAGGTAATA
ACAAATCTTTCACAAAAGTATTAAGCTCAAAAGGTTTTGGAAATTGGAAATTTTGAATATTGAGATCATT
GCGAAAACAAATCATATAGATACGTTCCCTTTTCTGTGGAATCCCATAATCTAAAGCATTTAATACTTTA
GCATGAAAAGAATAGTCCAATTCATTCATTGTATTTTTTACAACTTCTAACGTATTTCCATTATC
